Addgene plasmid #145678: pGBW-m4046969
Purpose: Bacterial Expression plasmid for SARS-CoV-2 nsp9
Depositing lab: Ginkgo Bioworks & Benjie Chen. Depositing organization: Ginkgo Bioworks.
Backbone
  Vector backbone: ori-013 - marker | cmR
  Backbone size w/o insert (bp): 1462
  Vector type: Bacterial Expression
Growth in bacteria
  Bacterial resistance: Chloramphenicol, 25 μg/mL
  Growth temperature: 30°C
  Growth strain: DH5alpha
  Copy number: High Copy
Gene/Insert
  Gene/Insert name: SARS-CoV-2 nsp9
  Species: Escherichia coli str. K-12 substr. MG1655; Severe acute respiratory syndrome coronavirus 2
  Insert size (bp): 338
  Mutation: Escherichia coli recode 1
  Entrez Gene: ORF1ab (a.k.a. GU280_gp01)
  Promoter: Promoter | pT7 ; Operator | lacO ; RBS | T7_rbs ; Start Codon | ATG
  Tag / fusion protein: Cleavable TEV;HA (C terminal on backbone)
  Cloning method: Unknown
Resource information
  A portion of this plasmid was derived from a plasmid made by: GinkgoBioworks
Depositor comments: NCBI Reference Sequence: YP_009725305.1
How to cite: pGBW-m4046969 was a gift from Ginkgo Bioworks & Benjie Chen (Addgene plasmid # 145678 ; http://n2t.net/addgene:145678 ; RRID:Addgene_145678)
