[The description below was written by a language model from this plasmid's Addgene catalogue record and pLannotate feature annotations shown in this document.]
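Description:
pGBW-m4046969 is a compact bacterial expression plasmid of about 2.1 kb built to produce the SARS-CoV-2 non-structural protein nsp9 in Escherichia coli. The minimal backbone (about 1.5 kb without insert) carries little beyond a high-copy ColE1/pUC-type origin of replication and a chloramphenicol acetyltransferase (cat) gene driven by its own promoter, so the plasmid is maintained under chloramphenicol selection. A minimal phage lambda t0 terminator lies downstream of the cat gene near the end of the annotated sequence.

The expression cassette follows the classic T7/lac design. A bacteriophage T7 promoter is immediately followed by a lac operator, then the efficient T7 gene 10 ribosome binding site and an ATG start codon. Transcription therefore depends on a host that supplies T7 RNA polymerase. It is held in check by lac repressor binding at the operator until relieved by IPTG or lactose. No lacI gene is annotated on the plasmid, so the repressor would presumably have to come from the host. The insert is a roughly 340 bp nsp9 coding sequence, which is a cleavage product of the viral ORF1ab polyprotein, and it has been recoded for E. coli codon usage. According to the catalogue entry, the backbone adds a C-terminal TEV-cleavable HA tag, which allows immunodetection or capture and later removal of the epitope. The automated feature table does not annotate the nsp9 coding region or the tag. It marks only a small multiple cloning site fragment in the region between the RBS and the origin, so these details rest on the catalogue fields. The construct is intended for recombinant production of nsp9 in bacteria.
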