Features (pLannotate 1.2.2; 8 found; start..end, strand, type, name):
     20..38      +  promoter       T7 promoter: promoter for bacteriophage T7 RNA polymerase
     39..63      +  protein_bind   lac operator: The lac repressor binds to the lac operator to inhibit transcription in E. coli. This inhibition can be relieved by adding lactose or isopropyl-β-D-thiogalactopyranoside (IPTG). lac repressor encoded by lacI
     78..100     +  RBS            RBS: efficient ribosome binding site from bacteriophage T7 gene 10 (Olins and Rangwala, 1989)
    121..136     -  misc_feature   MCS (fragment): multiple cloning site
    614..1202    +  rep_origin     ori: high-copy-number ColE1/pMB1/pBR322/pUC origin of replication
   1210..1307    +  promoter       cat promoter: promoter of the E. coli cat gene encoding chloramphenicol acetyltransferase
   1308..1964    +  CDS            cat: CAT_ECOLX - Experimental evidence at protein level: Swiss-Prot protein existence level 1. This enzyme is an effector of chloramphenicol resistance in bacteria. From Escherichia coli. This protein is used as a marker in many commonly used cloning vectors, such as pACYC184.
   2038..2072    +  terminator     lambda t0 terminator: minimal transcription terminator from phage lambda (Scholtissek and Grosse, 1987)
>Addgene plasmid #145678 | pGBW-m4046969 | depositor full sequence | sequence record 287855 | Full Sequence
GATCTCGATCCCGCGAAATTAATACGACTCACTATAGGGGAATTGTGAGCGGATAACAATTCCCCTCTAG
AAATAATTTTGTTTAACTTTAAGAAGGAGACTCTTCTATGAACAATGAATTGAGTCCGGTAGCGCTCCGT
CAAATGTCGTGCGCAGCTGGGACGACTCAGACAGCCTGTACTGATGACAACGCTTTAGCCTATTACAACA
CCACCAAAGGTGGCCGCTTTGTTCTGGCTCTGCTTTCCGACCTGCAAGATCTGAAGTGGGCGAGATTCCC
AAAAAGCGACGGCACCGGTACTATCTACACGGAGCTGGAACCGCCTTGCCGATTCGTCACCGATACTCCG
AAAGGTCCCAAGGTGAAATACCTATATTTTATTAAAGGCCTGAATAACCTGAACCGCGGCATGGTTCTGG
GTTCACTGGCAGCTACCGTGCGTCTGCAAGAGAACCTGTACTTTCAAAGCTACCCGTATGACGTTCCTGA
TTATGCCTAACCGGCTTATCGGTCAGTTTCACCTGATTTACGTAAAAACCCGCTTCGGCGGGTTTTTGCT
TTTGGAGGGGCAGAAAGATGAATGACTGTCCACGACGCTATACCCAAAAGAAATTGAGATCCTTTTTTTC
TGCGCGTAATCTGCTGCTTGCAAACAAAAAAACCACCGCTACCAGCGGTGGTTTGTTTGCCGGATCAAGA
GCTACCAACTCTTTTTCCGAAGGTAACTGGCTTCAGCAGAGCGCAGATACCAAATACTGTTCTTCTAGTG
TAGCCGTAGTTAGGCCACCACTTCAAGAACTCTGTAGCACCGCCTACATACCTCGCTCTGCTAATCCTGT
TACCAGTGGCTGCTGCCAGTGGCGATAAGTCGTGTCTTACCGGGTTGGACTCAAGACGATAGTTACCGGA
TAAGGCGCAGCGGTCGGGCTGAACGGGGGGTTCGTGCACACAGCCCAGCTTGGAGCGAACGACCTACACC
GAACTGAGATACCTACAGCGTGAGCTATGAGAAAGCGCCACGCTTCCCGAAGGGAGAAAGGCGGACAGGT
ATCCGGTAAGCGGCAGGGTCGGAACAGGAGAGCGCACGAGGGAGCTTCCAGGGGGAAACGCCTGGTATCT
TTATAGTCCTGTCGGGTTTCGCCACCTCTGACTTGAGCGTCGATTTTTGTGATGCTCGTCAGGGGGGCGG
AGCCTATGGAAATTGATCGGGCACGTAAGAGGTTCCAACTTTCACCATAATGAAATAAGATCACTACCGG
GCGTATTTTTTGAGTTATCGAGATTTTCAGGAGCTAAGGAAGCTAAAATGGAGAAAAAAATCACTGGATA
TACCACCGTTGATATATCCCAATGGCATCGTAAAGAACATTTTGAGGCATTTCAGTCAGTTGCTCAATGT
ACCTATAACCAGACCGTTCAGCTGGATATTACGGCCTTTTTAAAGACCGTAAAGAAAAATAAGCACAAGT
TTTATCCGGCCTTTATTCACATTCTTGCCCGCCTGATGAATGCTCATCCGGAATTTCGTATGGCAATGAA
AGACGGTGAGCTGGTGATATGGGATAGTGTTCACCCTTGTTACACCGTTTTCCATGAGCAAACTGAAACG
TTTTCATCGCTCTGGAGTGAATACCACGACGATTTCCGGCAGTTTCTACACATATATTCGCAAGATGTGG
CGTGTTACGGTGAAAACCTGGCCTATTTCCCTAAAGGGTTTATTGAGAATATGTTTTTCGTTTCAGCCAA
TCCCTGGGTGAGTTTCACCAGTTTTGATTTAAACGTGGCCAATATGGACAACTTCTTCGCCCCCGTTTTC
ACCATGGGCAAATATTATACGCAAGGCGACAAGGTGCTGATGCCGCTGGCGATTCAGGTTCATCATGCCG
TTTGTGATGGCTTCCATGTCGGCAGAATGCTTAATGAATTACAACAGTACTGCGATGAGTGGCAGGGCGG
GGCGTAATTTGATATCGAGCTCGCTTGGACTCCTGTTGATAGATCCAGTAATGACCTCAGAACTCCATCT
GGATTTGTTCAGAACGCTCGGTTGCCGCCGGGCGTTTTTTATTGGT
